Addgene plasmid #132744: pJK_ToeRepG2_N19_switch
Purpose: T7 RNAP-driven expression of second-generation toehold repressor index 19 switch RNA with a GFP-ASV reporter
Depositing lab: Alexander Green & Peng Yin. Depositing organization: Harvard University. Publication: De novo-designed translation-repressing riboregulators for multi-input cellular logic. Kim J, Zhou Y, Carlson PD, Teichmann M, Chaudhary S, Simmel FC, Silver PA, Collins JJ, Lucks JB, Yin P, Green AA. Nat Chem Biol. 2019 Dec;15(12):1173-1182. doi: 10.1038/s41589-019-0388-1. Epub 2019 Nov 4. PubMed 31686032.
Backbone
  Vector backbone: pCOLAduet
  Backbone size w/o insert (bp): 3223
  Vector type: Bacterial Expression
Growth in bacteria
  Bacterial resistance: Kanamycin, 50 μg/mL
  Growth temperature: 37°C
  Growth strain: DH5alpha
  Copy number: High Copy
Gene/Insert
  Gene/Insert name: ToeRepG2_N19_switch
  Species: Synthetic
  Insert size (bp): 1008
  Cloning method: Gibson Cloning
  Sequencing primers: 5′ CGTTACTGGTTTCACATTCACCACCC
Terms and licenses: Academic/Nonprofit Terms; Industry Terms: Not Available to Industry
Depositor comments: The output gene is GFPmut3b with an ASV degradation tag. Please visit https://www.biorxiv.org/content/10.1101/501783v1 for bioRxiv preprint.
How to cite: pJK_ToeRepG2_N19_switch was a gift from Alexander Green & Peng Yin (Addgene plasmid # 132744 ; http://n2t.net/addgene:132744 ; RRID:Addgene_132744)
