[The description below was written by a language model from this plasmid's Addgene catalogue record and pLannotate feature annotations shown in this document.]
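Description:
pJK_ToeRepG2_N19_switch is a bacterial expression plasmid built on the pCOLADuet backbone. It carries the switch RNA of a synthetic, de novo-designed translational riboregulator: second-generation toehold repressor index 19. The 4.2 kb plasmid replicates from the ColA origin, which is compatible with other common origins. This lets it be co-maintained in E. coli with a separate plasmid, such as one supplying a trigger RNA. It is selected with kanamycin through an aph(3')-Ia resistance gene. The backbone also provides lacI under its own promoter, as is usual for Duet-type vectors used in hosts with IPTG-inducible T7 RNA polymerase.

The roughly 1 kb insert is transcribed from a T7 promoter that spans the sequence origin and is closed by a T7 terminator. An unannotated stretch of about 135 nt lies between the promoter and the reporter coding sequence, and it presumably holds the toehold repressor switch module with its translation initiation signals, although the feature table does not label it. According to the depositor, the output gene is GFPmut3b fused to an ASV degradation tag. The automated annotation instead calls the open reading frame "hfriFP" and the C-terminal peptide a fragment of the LVA ssrA variant; these look like nearest-match labels, and the depositor's description should take precedence. The ssrA-type tag directs the reporter to ClpXP/ClpAP proteolysis, which shortens its half-life so that fluorescence tracks current translation more closely.

In a toehold repressor, the switch RNA is translated by default, and binding of a cognate trigger RNA turns translation off. The plasmid therefore serves as the reporter half of a trigger/switch pair, used to characterise repression and to build multi-input RNA logic in E. coli.
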