Features (pLannotate 1.2.2; 12 found; start..end, strand, type, name):
    139..852     +  CDS            hfriFP: hfriFP is a fluorescent protein published in 2013, derived from Herbaspirillum frisingense.
    862..882     +  CDS            ssrA tag (LVA) (fragment): C-terminal peptide that mediates degradation in bacteria through the ClpXP and ClpAP proteases (McGinness et al., 2006) mutant LVA variant that confers accelerated degradation under some conditions (Andersen et al., 1998)
    961..1008    +  terminator     T7 terminator: transcription terminator for bacteriophage T7 RNA polymerase
   1172..1229    +  promoter       AmpR promoter (fragment): bla
   1238..2053    -  CDS            KanR: aminoglycoside phosphotransferase; aph(3')-Ia; confers resistance to kanamycin in bacteria or G418 (Geneticin®) in eukaryotes
   2054..2145    -  promoter       AmpR promoter: bla
   2163..2798    -  rep_origin     ColA ori: Plasmids containing the ColA origin of replication can be propagated in E. coli cells that contain additional plasmids with compatible origins.
   2883..2947    -  CDS            TcR (fragment): tetracycline efflux protein; tet; confers resistance to tetracycline
   2962..2983    -  protein_bind   CAP binding site: CAP binding activates transcription in the presence of cAMP. E. coli catabolite activator protein
   2996..4078    -  CDS            lacI: lac repressor; lacI; The lac repressor binds to the lac operator to inhibit transcription in E. coli. This inhibition can be relieved by adding lactose or isopropyl-β-D-thiogalactopyranoside (IPTG).
   4079..4156    -  promoter       lacI promoter: lacI
   4215..2       +  promoter       T7 promoter (across the origin): promoter for bacteriophage T7 RNA polymerase
>Addgene plasmid #132744 | pJK_ToeRepG2_N19_switch | addgene full sequence | sequence record 261811 | Addgene NGS Result
GGGATAAAGAATGAAGTGAATAGAGTGATAAAGGCGGTGATGATAAAGACTCAAAGGCTTTATTATCACC
GTCTTTATCCCTCTATTAAACAGAGGAGAAATAGAATGATAAAGACGAACCTGGCGGCAGCGCAAAAGAT
GCGTAAAGGAGAAGAACTTTTCACTGGAGTTGTCCCAATTCTTGTTGAATTAGATGGTGATGTTAATGGG
CACAAATTTTCTGTCAGTGGAGAGGGTGAAGGTGATGCAACATACGGAAAACTTACCCTTAAATTTATTT
GCACTACTGGAAAACTACCTGTTCCGTGGCCAACACTTGTCACTACTTTCGGTTATGGTGTTCAATGCTT
TGCGAGATACCCAGATCACATGAAACAGCATGACTTTTTCAAGAGTGCCATGCCCGAAGGTTACGTACAG
GAAAGAACTATATTTTTCAAAGATGACGGGAACTACAAGACACGTGCTGAAGTCAAGTTTGAAGGTGATA
CCCTTGTTAATAGAATCGAGTTAAAAGGTATTGATTTTAAAGAAGATGGAAACATTCTTGGACACAAATT
GGAATACAACTATAACTCACACAATGTATACATCATGGCAGACAAACAAAAGAATGGAATCAAAGTTAAC
TTCAAAATTAGACACAACATTGAAGATGGAAGCGTTCAACTAGCAGACCATTATCAACAAAATACTCCGA
TTGGCGATGGCCCTGTCCTTTTACCAGACAACCATTACCTGTCCACACAATCTGCCCTTTCGAAAGATCC
CAACGAAAAGAGAGACCACATGGTCCTTCTTGAGTTTGTAACCGCTGCTGGGATTACACATGGCATGGAT
GAACTATACAAAAGGCCTGCAGCAAACGACGAAAACTACGCTGCATCAGTTTAATAAGATAAACCAGAGC
GGCACGGCAAGCAGAGTATACGAGATTCGGTAGCCACCGCTGAGCAATAACTAGCATAACCCCTTGGGGC
CTCTAAACGGGTCTTGAGGGGTTTTTTGCTGAAACCTCAGGCATTTGAGAAGCACACGGTCACACTGCTT
CCGGTAGTCAATAAACCGGTAAACCAGCAATAGACATAAGCGGCTATTTAACGACCCTGCCCTGAACCGA
CGACAAGCTGACGACCGGGTCTCCGCAAGTGGCACTTTTCGGGGAAATGTGCGCGGAACCCCTATTTGTT
TATTTTTCTAAATACATTCAAATATGTATCCGCTCATGAATTAATTCTTAGAAAAACTCATCGAGCATCA
AATGAAACTGCAATTTATTCATATCAGGATTATCAATACCATATTTTTGAAAAAGCCGTTTCTGTAATGA
AGGAGAAAACTCACCGAGGCAGTTCCATAGGATGGCAAGATCCTGGTATCGGTCTGCGATTCCGACTCGT
CCAACATCAATACAACCTATTAATTTCCCCTCGTCAAAAATAAGGTTATCAAGTGAGAAATCACCATGAG
TGACGACTGAATCCGGTGAGAATGGCAAAAGTTTATGCATTTCTTTCCAGACTTGTTCAACAGGCCAGCC
ATTACGCTCGTCATCAAAATCACTCGCATCAACCAAACCGTTATTCATTCGTGATTGCGCCTGAGCGAGA
CGAAATACGCGGTCGCTGTTAAAAGGACAATTACAAACAGGAATCGAATGCAACCGGCGCAGGAACACTG
CCAGCGCATCAACAATATTTTCACCTGAATCAGGATATTCTTCTAATACCTGGAATGCTGTTTTCCCGGG
GATCGCAGTGGTGAGTAACCATGCATCATCAGGAGTACGGATAAAATGCTTGATGGTCGGAAGAGGCATA
AATTCCGTCAGCCAGTTTAGTCTGACCATCTCATCTGTAACATCATTGGCAACGCTACCTTTGCCATGTT
TCAGAAACAACTCTGGCGCATCGGGCTTCCCATACAATCGATAGATTGTCGCACCTGATTGCCCGACATT
ATCGCGAGCCCATTTATACCCATATAAATCAGCATCCATGTTGGAATTTAATCGCGGCCTAGAGCAAGAC
GTTTCCCGTTGAATATGGCTCATACTCTTCCTTTTTCAATATTATTGAAGCATTTATCAGGGTTATTGTC
TCATGAGCGGATACATATTTGAATGTATTTAGAAAAATAAACAAATAGGCATGCTAGCGCAGAAACGTCC
TAGAAGATGCCAGGAGGATACTTAGCAGAGAGACAATAAGGCCGGAGCGAAGCCGTTTTTCCATAGGCTC
CGCCCCCCTGACGAACATCACGAAATCTGACGCTCAAATCAGTGGTGGCGAAACCCGACAGGACTATAAA
GATACCAGGCGTTTCCCCCTGATGGCTCCCTCTTGCGCTCTCCTGTTCCCGTCCTGCGGCGTCCGTGTTG
TGGTGGAGGCTTTACCCAAATCACCACGTCCCGTTCCGTGTAGACAGTTCGCTCCAAGCTGGGCTGTGTG
CAAGAACCCCCCGTTCAGCCCGACTGCTGCGCCTTATCCGGTAACTATCATCTTGAGTCCAACCCGGAAA
GACACGACAAAACGCCACTGGCAGCAGCCATTGGTAACTGAGAATTAGTGGATTTAGATATCGAGAGTCT
TGAAGTGGTGGCCTAACAGAGGCTACACTGAAAGGACAGTATTTGGTATCTGCGCTCCACTAAAGCCAGT
TACCAGGTTAAGCAGTTCCCCAACTGACTTAACCTTCGATCAAACCGCCTCCCCAGGCGGTTTTTTCGTT
TACAGAGCAGGAGATTACGACGATCGTAAAAGGATCTCAAGAAGATCCTTTACGGATTCCCGACACCATC
ACTCTAGATTTCAGTGCAATTTATCTCTTCAAATGTAGCACCTGAAGTCAGCCCCATACGATATAAGTTG
TAATTCTCATGTTAGTCATGCCCCGCGCCCACCGGAAGGAGCTGACTGGGTTGAAGGCTCTCAAGGGCAT
CGGTCGAGATCCCGGTGCCTAATGAGTGAGCTAACTTACATTAATTGCGTTGCGCTCACTGCCCGCTTTC
CAGTCGGGAAACCTGTCGTGCCAGCTGCATTAATGAATCGGCCAACGCGCGGGGAGAGGCGGTTTGCGTA
TTGGGCGCCAGGGTGGTTTTTCTTTTCACCAGTGAGACGGGCAACAGCTGATTGCCCTTCACCGCCTGGC
CCTGAGAGAGTTGCAGCAAGCGGTCCACGCTGGTTTGCCCCAGCAGGCGAAAATCCTGTTTGATGGTGGT
TAACGGCGGGATATAACATGAGCTGTCTTCGGTATCGTCGTATCCCACTACCGAGATGTCCGCACCAACG
CGCAGCCCGGACTCGGTAATGGCGCGCATTGCGCCCAGCGCCATCTGATCGTTGGCAACCAGCATCGCAG
TGGGAACGATGCCCTCATTCAGCATTTGCATGGTTTGTTGAAAACCGGACATGGCACTCCAGTCGCCTTC
CCGTTCCGCTATCGGCTGAATTTGATTGCGAGTGAGATATTTATGCCAGCCAGCCAGACGCAGACGCGCC
GAGACAGAACTTAATGGGCCCGCTAACAGCGCGATTTGCTGGTGACCCAATGCGACCAGATGCTCCACGC
CCAGTCGCGTACCGTCTTCATGGGAGAAAATAATACTGTTGATGGGTGTCTGGTCAGAGACATCAAGAAA
TAACGCCGGAACATTAGTGCAGGCAGCTTCCACAGCAATGGCATCCTGGTCATCCAGCGGATAGTTAATG
ATCAGCCCACTGACGCGTTGCGCGAGAAGATTGTGCACCGCCGCTTTACAGGCTTCGACGCCGCTTCGTT
CTACCATCGACACCACCACGCTGGCACCCAGTTGATCGGCGCGAGATTTAATCGCCGCGACAATTTGCGA
CGGCGCGTGCAGGGCCAGACTGGAGGTGGCAACGCCAATCAGCAACGACTGTTTGCCCGCCAGTTGTTGT
GCCACGCGGTTGGGAATGTAATTCAGCTCCGCCATCGCCGCTTCCACTTTTTCCCGCGTTTTCGCAGAAA
CGTGGCTGGCCTGGTTCACCACGCGGGAAACGGTCTGATAAGAGACACCGGCATACTCTGCGACATCGTA
TAACGTTACTGGTTTCACATTCACCACCCTGAATTGACTCTCTTCCGGGCGCTATCATGCCATACCGCGA
AAGGTTTTGCGCCATTCGATGGTGTCCGGGATCTCGACGCTCTCCCTTATGAAGTCTAACGCTGCTCTGG
GCTAACTGTCGCGCTAATACGACTCACTATA
