>Addgene plasmid #132744 | pJK_ToeRepG2_N19_switch | depositor partial sequence | sequence record 255235 | Second generation toehold repressor switch N19
GGGATAAAGAATGAAGTGAATAGAGTGATAAAGGCGGTGATGATAAAGACTCAAAGGCTTTATTATCACC
GTCTTTATCCCTCTATTAAACAGAGGAGAAATAGAATGATAAAGACGAACCTGGCGGCAGCGCAAAAG
