>Addgene plasmid #132744 | pJK_ToeRepG2_N19_switch | depositor partial sequence | sequence record 255236 | GFPmut3b-ASV-T7_terminator
ATGCGTAAAGGAGAAGAACTTTTCACTGGAGTTGTCCCAATTCTTGTTGAATTAGATGGTGATGTTAATG
GGCACAAATTTTCTGTCAGTGGAGAGGGTGAAGGTGATGCAACATACGGAAAACTTACCCTTAAATTTAT
TTGCACTACTGGAAAACTACCTGTTCCGTGGCCAACACTTGTCACTACTTTCGGTTATGGTGTTCAATGC
TTTGCGAGATACCCAGATCACATGAAACAGCATGACTTTTTCAAGAGTGCCATGCCCGAAGGTTACGTAC
AGGAAAGAACTATATTTTTCAAAGATGACGGGAACTACAAGACACGTGCTGAAGTCAAGTTTGAAGGTGA
TACCCTTGTTAATAGAATCGAGTTAAAAGGTATTGATTTTAAAGAAGATGGAAACATTCTTGGACACAAA
TTGGAATACAACTATAACTCACACAATGTATACATCATGGCAGACAAACAAAAGAATGGAATCAAAGTTA
ACTTCAAAATTAGACACAACATTGAAGATGGAAGCGTTCAACTAGCAGACCATTATCAACAAAATACTCC
GATTGGCGATGGCCCTGTCCTTTTACCAGACAACCATTACCTGTCCACACAATCTGCCCTTTCGAAAGAT
CCCAACGAAAAGAGAGACCACATGGTCCTTCTTGAGTTTGTAACCGCTGCTGGGATTACACATGGCATGG
ATGAACTATACAAAAGGCCTGCAGCAAACGACGAAAACTACGCTGCATCAGTTTAATAAGATAAACCAGA
GCGGCACGGCAAGCAGAGTATACGAGATTCGGTAGCCACCGCTGAGCAATAACTAGCATAACCCCTTGGG
GCCTCTAAACGGGTCTTGAGGGGTTTTTTG
